Addgene plasmid #201580: pCMV6-AN-DDK_V222A RAD23B
Purpose: Expresses a variant of human RAD23B containing mutation V222A within UBA1. Variant of plasmid pCMV6-AN-DDK_WT RAD23B
Depositing lab: Roger Woodgate. Depositing organization: National Institute of Child Health and Human Development (NICHD). Publication: A novel interaction between RAD23A/B and Y-family DNA polymerases. Ashton NW, Jaiswal N, Cestari Moreno N, Semenova IV, D'Orlando DA, Teatin Latancia M, McIntyre J, Woodgate R, Bezsonova I. J Mol Biol. 2023 Nov 5:168353. doi: 10.1016/j.jmb.2023.168353. PubMed 37935254.
Backbone
  Vector backbone: pCMV6-AN-DDK
  Backbone manufacturer: Origene
  Total vector size (bp): 7160
  Vector type: Mammalian Expression
  Selectable markers: Neomycin (select with G418)
Growth in bacteria
  Bacterial resistance: Ampicillin, 100 μg/mL
  Growth temperature: 37°C
  Growth strain: DH5alpha
  Copy number: High Copy
Gene/Insert
  Gene/Insert name: UV excision repair protein RAD23 homolog B
  Species: H. sapiens (human)
  Mutation: Contains mutation V222A
  Entrez Gene: RAD23B (a.k.a. HHR23B, HR23B, P58)
  Tag / fusion protein: FLAG (N terminal on backbone)
Terms and licenses: Academic/Nonprofit Terms; Industry Terms: Not Available to Industry
How to cite: pCMV6-AN-DDK_V222A RAD23B was a gift from Roger Woodgate (Addgene plasmid # 201580 ; http://n2t.net/addgene:201580 ; RRID:Addgene_201580)
