[The description below was written by a language model from this plasmid's Addgene catalogue record and pLannotate feature annotations shown in this document.]
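Description:
pCMV6-AN-DDK_V222A RAD23B is a mammalian expression plasmid of about 7.2 kb built on the commercial pCMV6-AN-DDK backbone, which places an N-terminal FLAG (DDK) epitope tag on the cloned open reading frame. It is maintained in E. coli through a high-copy ColE1/pUC-type origin and an ampicillin resistance gene (β-lactamase with its own promoter). An f1 phage origin is also present, along with residual lac-derived fragments (lacZα, lac promoter/operator, a lacI remnant) that are carried over from the cloning vector lineage and have no evident role in expression.

The payload is the human RAD23B coding sequence (UV excision repair protein RAD23 homolog B, a partner of XPC in the damage-recognition step of nucleotide excision repair) carrying a V222A substitution that the record places within the UBA1 ubiquitin-associated domain. Transcription is driven by the human CMV immediate early enhancer and promoter and terminated by the human growth hormone polyadenylation signal. A T7 promoter sits between the CMV promoter and the tag, which can allow in vitro transcription or serve as a sequencing primer site. The annotated FLAG match is short, consistent with a single epitope directly upstream of RAD23B. A separate cassette, consisting of the SV40 early promoter, the neomycin phosphotransferase gene and an SV40 poly(A) signal, permits G418 selection of stably transfected cells. A fragment of a bleomycin-binding gene annotated after neo appears to be a nonfunctional remnant.

The plasmid is a point-mutant derivative of the corresponding wild-type RAD23B construct. It suits expression of tagged protein for detection or pull-down, and the associated study concerned interactions between RAD23A/B and Y-family DNA polymerases.
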