Features (pLannotate 1.2.2; 20 found; start..end, strand, type, name):
      1..25      +  rep_origin     M13 ori (fragment): M13 bacteriophage origin of replication; arrow indicates direction of (+) strand synthesis
     29..183     -  CDS            lacZα (fragment): LacZα fragment of β-galactosidase; lacZ fragment
    343..722     +  enhancer       CMV enhancer: human cytomegalovirus immediate early enhancer
    724..923     +  promoter       CMV promoter: human cytomegalovirus (CMV) immediate early promoter
    952..970     +  promoter       T7 promoter: promoter for bacteriophage T7 RNA polymerase
   1023..1047    +  CDS            3xFLAG (fragment): three tandem FLAG® epitope tags
   1065..2291    +  CDS            RAD23B: RD23B_HUMAN - Experimental evidence at protein level: Swiss-Prot protein existence level 1. The XPC complex is proposed to represent the first factor bound at the sites of DNA damage and together with other core recognition factors, XPA, RPA and the TFIIH complex, is part of the pre-incision (or initial recognition) complex. The XPC complex recognizes a wide spectrum of damaged DNA characterized by distortions of the DNA helix such as single-stranded loops, mismatched bubbles or single-stranded overhangs. The orientation of XPC complex binding appears to be crucial for inducing a productive NE
   2395..3017    +  polyA_signal   hGH poly(A) signal: human growth hormone polyadenylation signal
   3046..3375    +  promoter       SV40 promoter: SV40 enhancer and early promoter
   3442..4233    +  CDS            neo: KKA2_KLEPN - Also known as kan, nptII. Experimental evidence at protein level: Swiss-Prot protein existence level 1. Resistance to kanamycin, neomycin, paromomycin, ribostamycin, butirosin and gentamicin B. From Klebsiella pneumoniae.
   4257..4415    +  CDS            ble (fragment): BLE_KLEPN - Experimental evidence at protein level: Swiss-Prot protein existence level 1. Binding protein with a strong affinity to the bleomycin family of antibiotics. Binds to CL990; an antimitotic-antibiotic compound. From Klebsiella pneumoniae.
   4410..4531    +  polyA_signal   SV40 poly(A) signal: SV40 polyadenylation signal
   4604..4620    -  protein_bind   lac operator: The lac repressor binds to the lac operator to inhibit transcription in E. coli. This inhibition can be relieved by adding lactose or isopropyl-β-D-thiogalactopyranoside (IPTG). lac repressor encoded by lacI
   4628..4658    -  promoter       lac promoter: promoter for the E. coli lac operon
   4673..4694    -  protein_bind   CAP binding site: CAP binding activates transcription in the presence of cAMP. E. coli catabolite activator protein
   4707..4799    -  CDS            lacI (fragment): lac repressor; lacI; The lac repressor binds to the lac operator to inhibit transcription in E. coli. This inhibition can be relieved by adding lactose or isopropyl-β-D-thiogalactopyranoside (IPTG).
   4982..5570    -  rep_origin     ori: high-copy-number ColE1/pMB1/pBR322/pUC origin of replication
   5741..6601    -  CDS            AmpR: β-lactamase; bla; confers resistance to ampicillin, carbenicillin, and related antibiotics
   6602..6706    -  promoter       AmpR promoter: bla
   6733..7161    +  rep_origin     f1 ori (sequence partly withheld): f1 bacteriophage origin of replication; arrow indicates direction of (+) strand synthesis
>Addgene plasmid #201580 | pCMV6-AN-DDK_V222A RAD23B | addgene full sequence | sequence record 395061 | Addgene NGS Result
AACAAAATATTAACGCTTACAATTTCCATTCGCCATTCAGGCTGCGCAACTGTTGGGAAGGGCGATCGGT
GCGGGCCTCTTCGCTATTACGCCAGCTGGCGAAAGGGGGATGTGCTGCAAGGCGATTAAGTTGGGTAACG
CCAGGGTTTTCCCAGTCACGACGTTGTAAAACGACGGCCAGTGCCAAGCTGATCTATACATTGAATCAAT
ATTGGCAATTAGCCATATTAGTCATTGGTTATATAGCATAAATCAATATTGGCTATTGGCCATTGCATAC
GTTGTATCTATATCATAATATGTACATTTATATTGGCTCATGTCCAATATGACCGCCATGTTGACATTGA
TTATTGACTAGTTATTAATAGTAATCAATTACGGGGTCATTAGTTCATAGCCCATATATGGAGTTCCGCG
TTACATAACTTACGGTAAATGGCCCGCCTGGCTGACCGCCCAACGACCCCCGCCCATTGACGTCAATAAT
GACGTATGTTCCCATAGTAACGCCAATAGGGACTTTCCATTGACGTCAATGGGTGGAGTATTTACGGTAA
ACTGCCCACTTGGCAGTACATCAAGTGTATCATATGCCAAGTCCGCCCCCTATTGACGTCAATGACGGTA
AATGGCCCGCCTGGCATTATGCCCAGTACATGACCTTACGGGACTTTCCTACTTGGCAGTACATCTACGT
ATTAGTCATCGCTATTACCATGGTGATGCGGTTTTGGCAGTACACCAATGGGCGTGGATAGCGGTTTGAC
TCACGGGGATTTCCAAGTCTCCACCCCATTGACGTCAATGGGAGTTTGTTTTGGCACCAAAATCAACGGG
ACTTTCCAAAATGTCGTAATAACCCCGCCCCGTTGACGCAAATGGGCGGTAGGCGTGTACGGTGGGAGGT
CTATATAAGCAGAGCTCGTTTAGTGAACCGTCAGAATTTTGTAATACGACTCACTATAGGGCGGCCGGGA
ATTCGTCGACTGGATCCGGTACCGAGGAGATCTGCCACCATGGATTACAAGGATGACGACGATAAGGCGA
TCGCCATGGAGCATATGCAGGTGACACTGAAGACACTGCAGCAGCAGACTTTTAAGATTGACATTGACCC
CGAGGAGACCGTGAAGGCACTGAAGGAGAAAATCGAGAGCGAAAAGGGCAAAGACGCATTCCCTGTGGCC
GGGCAGAAGCTGATCTACGCCGGAAAAATTCTGAACGACGATACCGCTCTGAAGGAATACAAGATCGATG
AGAAGAATTTCGTGGTCGTGATGGTCACTAAGCCTAAAGCCGTGTCCACCCCAGCTCCCGCAACCACACA
GCAGTCTGCCCCAGCTAGTACTACCGCCGTGACAAGCTCCACAACTACCACAGTCGCACAGGCACCTACT
CCAGTGCCAGCTCTGGCACCCACATCAACTCCTGCCAGCATCACACCAGCCAGCGCTACTGCATCTAGTG
AACCTGCCCCAGCTTCCGCCGCTAAGCAGGAGAAACCAGCTGAAAAACCCGCAGAGACTCCTGTGGCCAC
CTCACCCACCGCTACAGACAGCACCTCCGGCGATTCAAGCCGGTCCAACCTGTTCGAGGACGCTACCTCC
GCACTGGTCACAGGCCAGTCTTACGAAAATATGGTGACAGAGATCATGTCTATGGGGTATGAGCGGGAAC
AGGTCATTGCAGCCCTGAGAGCTAGTTTTAACAATCCCGATAGGGCAGCCGAGTACTTGCTGATGGGCAT
CCCTGGGGACAGAGAGTCTCAGGCAGTCGTGGACCCCCCTCAGGCTGCAAGTACCGGAGTCCCACAGTCC
TCTGCAGTGGCAGCTGCAGCAGCTACTACCACAGCTACTACCACAACTACCAGTTCAGGCGGGCACCCTC
TGGAGTTCCTGCGCAACCAGCCACAGTTTCAGCAGATGCGACAGATCATTCAGCAGAATCCATCCCTGCT
GCCAGCACTGCTGCAGCAGATTGGACGCGAAAACCCCCAGCTGCTGCAGCAGATCTCTCAGCACCAGGAG
CATTTCATTCAGATGCTGAATGAACCTGTGCAGGAGGCAGGAGGACAGGGAGGAGGAGGAGGAGGCGGGA
GTGGAGGCATCGCAGAGGCCGGGTCAGGACACATGAACTACATCCAGGTCACACCACAGGAGAAGGAAGC
AATTGAAAGGCTGAAAGCCCTGGGATTCCCCGAGGGCCTGGTCATCCAGGCCTATTTTGCTTGCGAGAAG
AACGAAAATCTGGCAGCCAACTTCCTGCTGCAGCAGAATTTTGACGAGGATTAAGAATTCGGATCCACGC
GTAAGCTTCTCGAGACGCGTTAAGCGGCCGCACTCGAGGTTTAAACGGCCGGCCGCGGTCATAGCTGTTT
CCTGAACAGATCCCGGGTGGCATCCCTGTGACCCCTCCCCAGTGCCTCTCCTGGCCCTGGAAGTTGCCAC
TCCAGTGCCCACCAGCCTTGTCCTAATAAAATTAAGTTGCATCATTTTGTCTGACTAGGTGTCCTTCTAT
AATATTATGGGGTGGAGGGGGGTGGTATGGAGCAAGGGGCAAGTTGGGAAGACAACCTGTAGGGCCTGCG
GGGTCTATTGGGAACCAAGCTGGAGTGCAGTGGCACAATCTTGGCTCACTGCAATCTCCGCCTCCTGGGT
TCAAGCGATTCTCCTGCCTCAGCCTCCCGAGTTGTTGGGATTCCAGGCATGCATGACCAGGCTCAGCTAA
TTTTTGTTTTTTTGGTAGAGACGGGGTTTCACCATATTGGCCAGGCTGGTCTCCAACTCCTAATCTCAGG
TGATCTACCCACCTTGGCCTCCCAAATTGCTGGGATTACAGGCGTGAACCACTGCTCCCTTCCCTGTCCT
TCTGATTTTAAAATAACTATACCAGCAGGAGGACGTCCAGACACAGCATAGGCTACCTGGCCATGCCCAA
CCGGTGGGACATTTGAGTTGCTTGCTTGGCACTGTCCTCTCATGCGTTGGGTCCACTCAGTAGATGCCTG
TTGAATTGGGTACGCGGCCAGCTTGGCTGTGGAATGTGTGTCAGTTAGGGTGTGGAAAGTCCCCAGGCTC
CCCAGCAGGCAGAAGTATGCAAAGCATGCATCTCAATTAGTCAGCAACCAGGTGTGGAAAGTCCCCAGGC
TCCCCAGCAGGCAGAAGTATGCAAAGCATGCATCTCAATTAGTCAGCAACCATAGTCCCGCCCCTAACTC
CGCCCATCCCGCCCCTAACTCCGCCCAGTTCCGCCCATTCTCCGCCCCATGGCTGACTAATTTTTTTTAT
TTATGCAGAGGCCGAGGCCGCCTCGGCCTCTGAGCTATTCCAGAAGTAGTGAGGAGGCTTTTTTGGAGGC
CTAGGCTTTTGCAAAAAGCTCCCGGGAGCTTGTATATCCATTTTCGGATCTGATCAAGAGACAGGATGAG
GATCGTTTCGCATGATTGAACAAGATGGATTGCACGCAGGTTCTCCGGCCGCTTGGGTGGAGAGGCTATT
CGGCTATGACTGGGCACAACAGACAATCGGCTGCTCTGATGCCGCCGTGTTCCGGCTGTCAGCGCAGGGG
CGCCCGGTTCTTTTTGTCAAGACCGACCTGTCCGGTGCCCTGAATGAACTGCAGGACGAGGCAGCGCGGC
TATCGTGGCTGGCCACGACGGGCGTTCCTTGCGCAGCTGTGCTCGACGTTGTCACTGAAGCGGGAAGGGA
CTGGCTGCTATTGGGCGAAGTGCCGGGGCAGGATCTCCTGTCATCTCACCTTGCTCCTGCCGAGAAAGTA
TCCATCATGGCTGATGCAATGCGGCGGCTGCATACGCTTGATCCGGCTACCTGCCCATTCGACCACCAAG
CGAAACATCGCATCGAGCGAGCACGTACTCGGATGGAAGCCGGTCTTGTCGATCAGGATGATCTGGACGA
AGAGCATCAGGGGCTCGCGCCAGCCGAACTGTTCGCCAGGCTCAAGGCGCGCATGCCCGACGGCGAGGAT
CTCGTCGTGACCCATGGCGATGCCTGCTTGCCGAATATCATGGTGGAAAATGGCCGCTTTTCTGGATTCA
TCGACTGTGGCCGGCTGGGTGTGGCCGACCGCTATCAGGACATAGCGTTGGCTACCCGTGATATTGCTGA
AGAGCTTGGCGGCGAATGGGCTGACCGCTTCCTCGTGCTTTACGGTATCGCCGCTCCCGATTCGCAGCGC
ATCGCCTTCTATCGCCTTCTTGACGAGTTCTTCTGAGCGGGACTCTGGGGTTCGAAATGACCGACCAAGC
GACGCCCAACCTGCCATCACGAGATTTCGATTCCACCGCCGCCTTCTATGAAAGGTTGGGCTTCGGAATC
GTTTTCCGGGACGCCGGCTGGATGATCCTCCAGCGCGGGGATCTCATGCTGGAGTTCTTCGCCCACCCCA
ACTTGTTTATTGCAGCTTATAATGGTTACAAATAAAGCAATAGCATCACAAATTTCACAAATAAAGCATT
TTTTTCACTGCATTCTAGTTGTGGTTTGTCCAAACTCATCAATGTATCTTATCATGTCTGTATACCGTCG
ACCTCTAGCTAGAGCTTGGCGTAATCATGGTCATAGCTGTTTCCTGTGTGAAATTGTTATCCGCTCACAA
TTCCACACAACATACGAGCCGGAAGCATAAAGTGTAAAGCCTGGGGTGCCTAATGAGTGAGCTAACTCAC
ATTAATTGCGTTGCGCTCACTGCCCGCTTTCCAGTCGGGAAACCTGTCGTGCCAGCTGCATTAATGAATC
GGCCAACGCGCGGGGAGAGGCGGTTTGCGTATTGGGCGCTCTTCCGCTTCCTCGCTCACTGACTCGCTGC
GCTCGGTCGTTCGGCTGCGGCGAGCGGTATCAGCTCACTCAAAGGCGGTAATACGGTTATCCACAGAATC
AGGGGATAACGCAGGAAAGAACATGTGAGCAAAAGGCCAGCAAAAGGCCAGGAACCGTAAAAAGGCCGCG
TTGCTGGCGTTTTTCCATAGGCTCCGCCCCCCTGACGAGCATCACAAAAATCGACGCTCAAGTCAGAGGT
GGCGAAACCCGACAGGACTATAAAGATACCAGGCGTTTCCCCCTGGAAGCTCCCTCGTGCGCTCTCCTGT
TCCGACCCTGCCGCTTACCGGATACCTGTCCGCCTTTCTCCCTTCGGGAAGCGTGGCGCTTTCTCATAGC
TCACGCTGTAGGTATCTCAGTTCGGTGTAGGTCGTTCGCTCCAAGCTGGGCTGTGTGCACGAACCCCCCG
TTCAGCCCGACCGCTGCGCCTTATCCGGTAACTATCGTCTTGAGTCCAACCCGGTAAGACACGACTTATC
GCCACTGGCAGCAGCCACTGGTAACAGGATTAGCAGAGCGAGGTATGTAGGCGGTGCTACAGAGTTCTTG
AAGTGGTGGCCTAACTACGGCTACACTAGAAGAACAGTATTTGGTATCTGCGCTCTGCTGAAGCCAGTTA
CCTTCGGAAAAAGAGTTGGTAGCTCTTGATCCGGCAAACAAACCACCGCTGGTAGCGGTGGTTTTTTTGT
TTGCAAGCAGCAGATTACGCGCAGAAAAAAAGGATCTCAAGAAGATCCTTTGATCTTTTCTACGGGGTCT
GACGCTCAGTGGAACGAAAACTCACGTTAAGGGATTTTGGTCATGAGATTATCAAAAAGGATCTTCACCT
AGATCCTTTTAAATTAAAAATGAAGTTTTAAATCAATCTAAAGTATATATGAGTAAACTTGGTCTGACAG
TTACCAATGCTTAATCAGTGAGGCACCTATCTCAGCGATCTGTCTATTTCGTTCATCCATAGTTGCCTGA
CTCCCCGTCGTGTAGATAACTACGATACGGGAGGGCTTACCATCTGGCCCCAGTGCTGCAATGATACCGC
GAGACCCACGCTCACCGGCTCCAGATTTATCAGCAATAAACCAGCCAGCCGGAAGGGCCGAGCGCAGAAG
TGGTCCTGCAACTTTATCCGCCTCCATCCAGTCTATTAATTGTTGCCGGGAAGCTAGAGTAAGTAGTTCG
CCAGTTAATAGTTTGCGCAACGTTGTTGCCATTGCTACAGGCATCGTGGTGTCACGCTCGTCGTTTGGTA
TGGCTTCATTCAGCTCCGGTTCCCAACGATCAAGGCGAGTTACATGATCCCCCATGTTGTGCAAAAAAGC
GGTTAGCTCCTTCGGTCCTCCGATCGTTGTCAGAAGTAAGTTGGCCGCAGTGTTATCACTCATGGTTATG
GCAGCACTGCATAATTCTCTTACTGTCATGCCATCCGTAAGATGCTTTTCTGTGACTGGTGAGTACTCAA
CCAAGTCATTCTGAGAATAGTGTATGCGGCGACCGAGTTGCTCTTGCCCGGCGTCAATACGGGATAATAC
CGCGCCACATAGCAGAACTTTAAAAGTGCTCATCATTGGAAAACGTTCTTCGGGGCGAAAACTCTCAAGG
ATCTTACCGCTGTTGAGATCCAGTTCGATGTAACCCACTCGTGCACCCAACTGATCTTCAGCATCTTTTA
CTTTCACCAGCGTTTCTGGGTGAGCAAAAACAGGAAGGCAAAATGCCGCAAAAAAGGGAATAAGGGCGAC
ACGGAAATGTTGAATACTCATACTCTTCCTTTTTCAATATTATTGAAGCATTTATCAGGGTTATTGTCTC
ATGAGCGGATACATATTTGAATGTATTTAGAAAAATAAACAAATAGGGGTTCCGCGCACATTTCCCCGAA
AAGTGCCACCTG
[124 nt withheld, positions 6733-6856]
C
[91 nt withheld, positions 6858-6948]
A
[49 nt withheld, positions 6950-6998]
CCTTTGACGTTGGAGTCCACGTTCTTT
[37 nt withheld, positions 7026-7062]
ACCCTATCTCGGTCTATTCTTTTGATTTATAAGGGATTTTGCCGATTTCGGCCTATTGGTTAAAAAATGA
GCTGATTTAACAAAAATTTAACGCGAATTTT
